Addgene plasmid #232779: CRBN_ΔHBD
Purpose: Expresses CRBN_ΔHBD sequence in E. coli cells with cleavable MBP-His tag and deleted internal DDB1 binding domain
Depositing lab: Ivan Dikic. Depositing organization: Goethe-Universitaet Frankfurt am Main. Publication: An engineered cereblon optimized for high throughput screening and molecular glue discovery. Bailey HJ, Eisert J, Kazi R, Gerhartz J, Pienkowska DE, Dressel I, Vollrath J, Kondratov I, Matviyuk T, Tolmachova N, Shah VJ, Giuliani G, Mosler T, Geiger TM, Esteves AM, Santos SP, Sousa RL, Bandeiras TM, Leibrock EM, Bauer U, Leuthner B, Langer JD, Wegener AA, Nowak RP, Sorrell FJ, Dikic I. Cell Chem Biol. 2024 Nov 20:S2451-9456(24)00460-4. doi: 10.1016/j.chembiol.2024.11.002. PubMed 39610248.
Backbone
  Vector backbone: pET-28a(+)
  Backbone manufacturer: Genscript
  Backbone size w/o insert (bp): 5400
  Total vector size (bp): 7520
  Vector type: Bacterial Expression
Growth in bacteria
  Bacterial resistance: Kanamycin, 50 μg/mL
  Growth temperature: 37°C
  Growth strain: DH5alpha
  Copy number: Unknown
Gene/Insert
  Gene/Insert name: Cereblon (alt name: CRBN)
  Species: H. sapiens (human)
  Mutation: CRBN (residues 47 to 193 and 249 to 436) with GNGNSG
  Entrez Gene: CRBN (a.k.a. MRT2, MRT2A)
  Promoter: T7
  Tag / fusion protein: MBP-His6-TEV (N terminal on backbone)
  Cloning method: Restriction Enzyme; 5′ cloning site NcoI (unknown if destroyed); 3′ cloning site EcoRI (unknown if destroyed)
  Sequencing primers: 5′ TAATACGACTCACTATAGGG
Resource information
  A portion of this plasmid was derived from a plasmid made by: Genscript
Terms and licenses: Academic/Nonprofit Terms; Industry Terms: Not Available to Industry
Depositor comments: Purchased via gene synthesis and cloning service.
How to cite: CRBN_ΔHBD was a gift from Ivan Dikic (Addgene plasmid # 232779 ; http://n2t.net/addgene:232779 ; RRID:Addgene_232779)
