[The description below was written by a language model from this plasmid's Addgene catalogue record and pLannotate feature annotations shown in this document.]
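Description:
CRBN_ΔHBD is a 7,520 bp bacterial expression plasmid built on the pET-28a(+) backbone for producing an engineered form of human cereblon (CRBN) in E. coli. It is selected with kanamycin through the aph(3')-Ia KanR gene and replicates from a ColE1/pMB1-type origin accompanied by the bom region and the rop gene, which moderates copy number (the record lists copy number as unknown). An f1 origin is also present. The feature table additionally picks up short tetracycline-resistance and AmpR promoter fragments, which are backbone remnants rather than functional markers.

Expression is driven by a T7 promoter with an adjacent lac operator and the T7 gene 10 ribosome binding site, ending at a T7 terminator. The plasmid-borne lacI gene supplies repressor, so transcription is held off until induction with IPTG in a host that provides T7 RNA polymerase. The open reading frame begins with maltose-binding protein (malE), followed by a His tag and, according to the catalogue entry, a TEV protease site, giving a cleavable N-terminal MBP-His6 solubility and purification handle. The TEV site itself is not annotated in the table. The CRBN portion comprises residues 47 to 193 and 249 to 436 joined by a short GNGNSG linker, which removes the internal helical bundle domain that binds DDB1. A second His-tag fragment annotated downstream of CRBN is probably the vector's C-terminal tag sequence, and the record does not say whether it is translated.

The insert was obtained by gene synthesis and cloned between NcoI and EcoRI. The associated publication describes an engineered cereblon optimised for high-throughput screening and molecular glue discovery, consistent with use for recombinant production of DDB1-independent CRBN.
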