Features (pLannotate 1.2.2; 21 found; start..end, strand, type, name):
     12..467     +  rep_origin     f1 ori (sequence partly withheld): f1 bacteriophage origin of replication; arrow indicates direction of (+) strand synthesis
    494..551     +  promoter       AmpR promoter (fragment): bla
    560..1375    -  CDS            KanR: aminoglycoside phosphotransferase; aph(3')-Ia; confers resistance to kanamycin in bacteria or G418 (Geneticin®) in eukaryotes
   1497..2085    +  rep_origin     ori: high-copy-number ColE1/pMB1/pBR322/pUC origin of replication
   2271..2413    -  misc_feature   bom: basis of mobility region from pBR322
   2515..2706    -  CDS            rop: Rop protein, which maintains plasmids at low copy number; rop
   2723..3103    +  CDS            YPB1_ECOLX: Protein predicted: Swiss-Prot protein existence level 4. From Escherichia coli.
   3175..3466    -  CDS            TcR (fragment): tetracycline efflux protein; tet; confers resistance to tetracycline
   3481..3502    -  protein_bind   CAP binding site: CAP binding activates transcription in the presence of cAMP. E. coli catabolite activator protein
   3515..4597    -  CDS            lacI: lac repressor; lacI; The lac repressor binds to the lac operator to inhibit transcription in E. coli. This inhibition can be relieved by adding lactose or isopropyl-β-D-thiogalactopyranoside (IPTG).
   4598..4675    -  promoter       lacI promoter: lacI
   4683..4962    -  CDS            TcR (fragment): tetracycline efflux protein; tet; confers resistance to tetracycline
   4984..5002    +  promoter       T7 promoter: promoter for bacteriophage T7 RNA polymerase
   5003..5027    +  protein_bind   lac operator: The lac repressor binds to the lac operator to inhibit transcription in E. coli. This inhibition can be relieved by adding lactose or isopropyl-β-D-thiogalactopyranoside (IPTG). lac repressor encoded by lacI
   5042..5064    +  RBS            RBS: efficient ribosome binding site from bacteriophage T7 gene 10 (Olins and Rangwala, 1989)
   5071..6174    +  CDS            malE (fragment): MALE_ECO57 - Experimental evidence at protein level: Swiss-Prot protein existence level 1. Part of the ABC transporter complex MalEFGK involved in maltose/maltodextrin import. Binds maltose and higher maltodextrins. From Escherichia coli O157:H7.
   6231..6249    +  CDS            9xHis (fragment): 9xHis affinity tag
   6295..7320    +  CDS            CRBN (fragment): CRBN_HUMAN - Experimental evidence at protein level: Swiss-Prot protein existence level 1. Substrate recognition component of a DCX (DDB1-CUL4-X-box) E3 protein ligase complex that mediates the ubiquitination and subsequent proteasomal degradation of target proteins, such as MEIS2 (Probable). Normal degradation of key regulatory proteins is required for normal limb outgrowth and expression of the fibroblast growth factor FGF8 (PubMed:20223979, PubMed:24328678, PubMed:25043012, PubMed:25108355). Maintains presynaptic glutamate release and consequently cognitive functions, such as memory and lea
   7364..7381    +  CDS            9xHis (fragment): 9xHis affinity tag
   7391..7440    +  CDS            SET1 (fragment): solubility-enhancement tag derived from T7 phage gene 10B
   7448..7495    +  terminator     T7 terminator: transcription terminator for bacteriophage T7 RNA polymerase
>Addgene plasmid #232779 | CRBN_ΔHBD | addgene full sequence | sequence record 462151 | Addgene NGS Result
TGGCGAATGGG
[124 nt withheld, positions 12-135]
C
[91 nt withheld, positions 137-227]
A
[49 nt withheld, positions 229-277]
CCTTTGACGTTGGAGTCCACGTTCTTT
[37 nt withheld, positions 305-341]
ACCCTATCTCGGTCTATTCTTTTGATTTATAAGGGATTTTGCCGATTTCGGCCTATTGGTTAAAAAATGA
GCTGATTTAACAAAAATTTAACGCGAATTTTAACAAAATATTAACGTTTACAATTTCAGGTGGCACTTTT
CGGGGAAATGTGCGCGGAACCCCTATTTGTTTATTTTTCTAAATACATTCAAATATGTATCCGCTCATGA
ATTAATTCTTAGAAAAACTCATCGAGCATCAAATGAAACTGCAATTTATTCATATCAGGATTATCAATAC
CATATTTTTGAAAAAGCCGTTTCTGTAATGAAGGAGAAAACTCACCGAGGCAGTTCCATAGGATGGCAAG
ATCCTGGTATCGGTCTGCGATTCCGACTCGTCCAACATCAATACAACCTATTAATTTCCCCTCGTCAAAA
ATAAGGTTATCAAGTGAGAAATCACCATGAGTGACGACTGAATCCGGTGAGAATGGCAAAAGTTTATGCA
TTTCTTTCCAGACTTGTTCAACAGGCCAGCCATTACGCTCGTCATCAAAATCACTCGCATCAACCAAACC
GTTATTCATTCGTGATTGCGCCTGAGCGAGACGAAATACGCGATCGCTGTTAAAAGGACAATTACAAACA
GGAATCGAATGCAACCGGCGCAGGAACACTGCCAGCGCATCAACAATATTTTCACCTGAATCAGGATATT
CTTCTAATACCTGGAATGCTGTTTTCCCGGGGATCGCAGTGGTGAGTAACCATGCATCATCAGGAGTACG
GATAAAATGCTTGATGGTCGGAAGAGGCATAAATTCCGTCAGCCAGTTTAGTCTGACCATCTCATCTGTA
ACATCATTGGCAACGCTACCTTTGCCATGTTTCAGAAACAACTCTGGCGCATCGGGCTTCCCATACAATC
GATAGATTGTCGCACCTGATTGCCCGACATTATCGCGAGCCCATTTATACCCATATAAATCAGCATCCAT
GTTGGAATTTAATCGCGGCCTAGAGCAAGACGTTTCCCGTTGAATATGGCTCATAACACCCCTTGTATTA
CTGTTTATGTAAGCAGACAGTTTTATTGTTCATGACCAAAATCCCTTAACGTGAGTTTTCGTTCCACTGA
GCGTCAGACCCCGTAGAAAAGATCAAAGGATCTTCTTGAGATCCTTTTTTTCTGCGCGTAATCTGCTGCT
TGCAAACAAAAAAACCACCGCTACCAGCGGTGGTTTGTTTGCCGGATCAAGAGCTACCAACTCTTTTTCC
GAAGGTAACTGGCTTCAGCAGAGCGCAGATACCAAATACTGTCCTTCTAGTGTAGCCGTAGTTAGGCCAC
CACTTCAAGAACTCTGTAGCACCGCCTACATACCTCGCTCTGCTAATCCTGTTACCAGTGGCTGCTGCCA
GTGGCGATAAGTCGTGTCTTACCGGGTTGGACTCAAGACGATAGTTACCGGATAAGGCGCAGCGGTCGGG
CTGAACGGGGGGTTCGTGCACACAGCCCAGCTTGGAGCGAACGACCTACACCGAACTGAGATACCTACAG
CGTGAGCTATGAGAAAGCGCCACGCTTCCCGAAGGGAGAAAGGCGGACAGGTATCCGGTAAGCGGCAGGG
TCGGAACAGGAGAGCGCACGAGGGAGCTTCCAGGGGGAAACGCCTGGTATCTTTATAGTCCTGTCGGGTT
TCGCCACCTCTGACTTGAGCGTCGATTTTTGTGATGCTCGTCAGGGGGGCGGAGCCTATGGAAAAACGCC
AGCAACGCGGCCTTTTTACGGTTCCTGGCCTTTTGCTGGCCTTTTGCTCACATGTTCTTTCCTGCGTTAT
CCCCTGATTCTGTGGATAACCGTATTACCGCCTTTGAGTGAGCTGATACCGCTCGCCGCAGCCGAACGAC
CGAGCGCAGCGAGTCAGTGAGCGAGGAAGCGGAAGAGCGCCTGATGCGGTATTTTCTCCTTACGCATCTG
TGCGGTATTTCACACCGCATATATGGTGCACTCTCAGTACAATCTGCTCTGATGCCGCATAGTTAAGCCA
GTATACACTCCGCTATCGCTACGTGACTGGGTCATGGCTGCGCCCCGACACCCGCCAACACCCGCTGACG
CGCCCTGACGGGCTTGTCTGCTCCCGGCATCCGCTTACAGACAAGCTGTGACCGTCTCCGGGAGCTGCAT
GTGTCAGAGGTTTTCACCGTCATCACCGAAACGCGCGAGGCAGCTGCGGTAAAGCTCATCAGCGTGGTCG
TGAAGCGATTCACAGATGTCTGCCTGTTCATCCGCGTCCAGCTCGTTGAGTTTCTCCAGAAGCGTTAATG
TCTGGCTTCTGATAAAGCGGGCCATGTTAAGGGCGGTTTTTTCCTGTTTGGTCACTGATGCCTCCGTGTA
AGGGGGATTTCTGTTCATGGGGGTAATGATACCGATGAAACGAGAGAGGATGCTCACGATACGGGTTACT
GATGATGAACATGCCCGGTTACTGGAACGTTGTGAGGGTAAACAACTGGCGGTATGGATGCGGCGGGACC
AGAGAAAAATCACTCAGGGTCAATGCCAGCGCTTCGTTAATACAGATGTAGGTGTTCCACAGGGTAGCCA
GCAGCATCCTGCGATGCAGATCCGGAACATAATGGTGCAGGGCGCTGACTTCCGCGTTTCCAGACTTTAC
GAAACACGGAAACCGAAGACCATTCATGTTGTTGCTCAGGTCGCAGACGTTTTGCAGCAGCAGTCGCTTC
ACGTTCGCTCGCGTATCGGTGATTCATTCTGCTAACCAGTAAGGCAACCCCGCCAGCCTAGCCGGGTCCT
CAACGACAGGAGCACGATCATGCGCACCCGTGGGGCCGCCATGCCGGCGATAATGGCCTGCTTCTCGCCG
AAACGTTTGGTGGCGGGACCAGTGACGAAGGCTTGAGCGAGGGCGTGCAAGATTCCGAATACCGCAAGCG
ACAGGCCGATCATCGTCGCGCTCCAGCGAAAGCGGTCCTCGCCGAAAATGACCCAGAGCGCTGCCGGCAC
CTGTCCTACGAGTTGCATGATAAAGAAGACAGTCATAAGTGCGGCGACGATAGTCATGCCCCGCGCCCAC
CGGAAGGAGCTGACTGGGTTGAAGGCTCTCAAGGGCATCGGTCGAGATCCCGGTGCCTAATGAGTGAGCT
AACTTACATTAATTGCGTTGCGCTCACTGCCCGCTTTCCAGTCGGGAAACCTGTCGTGCCAGCTGCATTA
ATGAATCGGCCAACGCGCGGGGAGAGGCGGTTTGCGTATTGGGCGCCAGGGTGGTTTTTCTTTTCACCAG
TGAGACGGGCAACAGCTGATTGCCCTTCACCGCCTGGCCCTGAGAGAGTTGCAGCAAGCGGTCCACGCTG
GTTTGCCCCAGCAGGCGAAAATCCTGTTTGATGGTGGTTAACGGCGGGATATAACATGAGCTGTCTTCGG
TATCGTCGTATCCCACTACCGAGATATCCGCACCAACGCGCAGCCCGGACTCGGTAATGGCGCGCATTGC
GCCCAGCGCCATCTGATCGTTGGCAACCAGCATCGCAGTGGGAACGATGCCCTCATTCAGCATTTGCATG
GTTTGTTGAAAACCGGACATGGCACTCCAGTCGCCTTCCCGTTCCGCTATCGGCTGAATTTGATTGCGAG
TGAGATATTTATGCCAGCCAGCCAGACGCAGACGCGCCGAGACAGAACTTAATGGGCCCGCTAACAGCGC
GATTTGCTGGTGACCCAATGCGACCAGATGCTCCACGCCCAGTCGCGTACCGTCTTCATGGGAGAAAATA
ATACTGTTGATGGGTGTCTGGTCAGAGACATCAAGAAATAACGCCGGAACATTAGTGCAGGCAGCTTCCA
CAGCAATGGCATCCTGGTCATCCAGCGGATAGTTAATGATCAGCCCACTGACGCGTTGCGCGAGAAGATT
GTGCACCGCCGCTTTACAGGCTTCGACGCCGCTTCGTTCTACCATCGACACCACCACGCTGGCACCCAGT
TGATCGGCGCGAGATTTAATCGCCGCGACAATTTGCGACGGCGCGTGCAGGGCCAGACTGGAGGTGGCAA
CGCCAATCAGCAACGACTGTTTGCCCGCCAGTTGTTGTGCCACGCGGTTGGGAATGTAATTCAGCTCCGC
CATCGCCGCTTCCACTTTTTCCCGCGTTTTCGCAGAAACGTGGCTGGCCTGGTTCACCACGCGGGAAACG
GTCTGATAAGAGACACCGGCATACTCTGCGACATCGTATAACGTTACTGGTTTCACATTCACCACCCTGA
ATTGACTCTCTTCCGGGCGCTATCATGCCATACCGCGAAAGGTTTTGCGCCATTCGATGGTGTCCGGGAT
CTCGACGCTCTCCCTTATGCGACTCCTGCATTAGGAAGCAGCCCAGTAGTAGGTTGAGGCCGTTGAGCAC
CGCCGCCGCAAGGAATGGTGCATGCAAGGAGATGGCGCCCAACAGTCCCCCGGCCACGGGGCCTGCCACC
ATACCCACGCCGAAACAAGCGCTCATGAGCCCGAAGTGGCGAGCCCGATCTTCCCCATCGGTGATGTCGG
CGATATAGGCGCCAGCAACCGCACCTGTGGCGCCGGTGATGCCGGCCACGATGCGTCCGGCGTAGAGGAT
CGAGATCTCGATCCCGCGAAATTAATACGACTCACTATAGGGGAATTGTGAGCGGATAACAATTCCCCTC
TAGAAATAATTTTGTTTAACTTTAAGAAGGAGATATACCATGGGCAAGATAGAGGAAGGAAAACTAGTAA
TTTGGATCAACGGTGATAAGGGTTACAACGGCCTGGCGGAGGTTGGTAAAAAGTTTGAGAAGGACACTGG
TATCAAGGTTACCGTCGAGCACCCGGACAAACTGGAGGAGAAGTTCCCGCAGGTTGCCGCGACCGGTGAC
GGTCCGGACATCATCTTCTGGGCACATGATCGCTTCGGCGGCTACGCGCAGAGCGGTTTGCTGGCAGAGA
TCACCCCGGACAAGGCGTTCCAGGATAAGCTGTATCCATTTACCTGGGACGCGGTGCGTTATAATGGCAA
GCTGATCGCGTACCCGATCGCGGTAGAAGCCCTATCTTTGATCTACAATAAGGACCTGTTGCCGAACCCG
CCTAAAACCTGGGAAGAGATTCCGGCGCTGGACAAAGAATTGAAGGCTAAAGGTAAGAGCGCACTGATGT
TTAACCTGCAAGAGCCGTATTTCACCTGGCCGCTGATTGCTGCTGATGGAGGTTACGCTTTCAAGTACGA
AAACGGTAAATATGATATTAAGGACGTGGGTGTTGATAATGCGGGCGCGAAAGCGGGTCTGACCTTTCTG
GTGGACTTGATTAAGAACAAACATATGAACGCGGATACGGACTACAGCATTGCCGAGGCTGCCTTCAACA
AGGGTGAAACTGCCATGACCATTAACGGTCCGTGGGCATGGAGCAACATTGACACTTCGAAAGTTAATTA
CGGCGTGACCGTCCTTCCGACGTTCAAGGGCCAACCGAGTAAACCGTTCGTGGGCGTTCTGAGCGCAGGC
ATAAACGCTGCATCCCCGAACAAGGAGCTGGCGAAGGAATTTCTGGAAAACTATCTGTTGACCGATGAAG
GTCTCGAGGCGGTCAACAAGGACAAGCCTCTGGGCGCGGTGGCCTTAAAATCCTATGAAGAGGAATTGGC
TAAAGATCCGCGTATTGCTGCGACCATGGAGAACGCTCAGAAAGGTGAGATCATGCCGAATATCCCACAG
ATGTCCGCATTCTGGTATGCCGTGAGAACGGCGGTGATCAACGCGGCGTCCGGCAGACAAACGGTCGACG
AGGCGCTGAAAGACGCCCAGACCAATTCTATCACCTCCCTGTATAAAAAGGCTGGGAGCGAAACGGTGCG
CTTTCAAAGCCACCACCACCACCACCACAGCAGCGGCGTTGACCTGGGCACCGAAAACTTGTACTTCCAA
TCTATGATTAACTTTGATACCTCACTGCCGACGTCGCACACTTATCTCGGTGCAGACATGGAAGAGTTCC
ACGGCCGTACCTTACATGATGACGATTCTTGTCAGGTTATTCCGGTTTTGCCGCAGGTCATGATGATTCT
GATCCCGGGTCAGACCCTGCCGCTGCAACTGTTTCATCCGCAAGAGGTAAGCATGGTGCGTAACCTGATT
CAAAAAGACCGCACGTTTGCAGTTCTGGCGTACTCTAACGTGCAAGAACGTGAGGCGCAATTTGGTACAA
CCGCAGAAATTTATGCGTACCGCGAGGAACAGGACTTCGGCATCGAAATCGTGAAAGTTAAAGCGATCGG
CCGTCAGCGTTTCAAGGTGCTGGAGCTGCGTACCCAGTCGGACGGTATCCAGCAGGCTAAAGTGCAGATT
TTGCCGGAGTGTGTTTTGCCGTCCACCGGTAATGGCAATTCTGGCGATGCAGAAACCTTAATGGATCGTA
TCAAGAAGCAGCTGCGCGAATGGGATGAGAACCTGAAGGATGACAGTTTGCCGAGCAATCCGATCGACTT
CAGCTATCGTGTTGCGGCGTGTCTGCCGATTGATGATGTTCTGCGTATCCAACTGTTGAAGATCGGCTCT
GCGATTCAACGTCTGCGCTGCGAACTGGATATCATGAATAAGTGCACCTCATTATGCTGCAAACAGTGCC
AGGAAACTGAGATCACCACCAAAAACGAAATCTTTAGCCTGTCGCTTTGCGGTCCGATGGCAGCCTACGT
CAACCCGCATGGTTATGTTCATGAAACCCTGACCGTGTACAAAGCATGCAACTTGAATTTGATCGGTCGC
CCTTCTACGGAGCACAGCTGGTTTCCGGGATACGCCTGGACCGTGGCTCAATGTAAAATCTGCGCGAGCC
ATATTGGTTGGAAGTTCACCGCGACCAAAAAAGACATGAGCCCACAAAAATTTTGGGGTCTGACCCGTAG
CGCGTTGCTTCCAACCATTCCCGACACGGAAGATGAGATCAGCCCGGACTAAGAATTCGAGCTCCGTCGA
CAAGCTTGCGGCCGCACTCGAGCACCACCACCACCACCACTGAGATCCGGCTGCTAACAAAGCCCGAAAG
GAAGCTGAGTTGGCTGCTGCCACCGCTGAGCAATAACTAGCATAACCCCTTGGGGCCTCTAAACGGGTCT
TGAGGGGTTTTTTGCTGAAAGGAGGAACTATATCCGGAT
